>Addgene plasmid #210429 | pOPTM p62 PB1 ZZ (1-167) | addgene full sequence | sequence record 422468 | Addgene NGS Result
TGAAGACGAAAGGGCCTCGTGATACGCCTATTTTTATAGGTTAATGTCATGATAATAATGGTTTCTTAGA
CGTCAGGTGGCACTTTTCGGGGAAATGTGCGCGGAACCCCTATTTGTTTATTTTTCTAAATACATTCAAA
TATGTATCCGCTCATGAGACAATAACCCTGATAAATGCTTCAATAATATTGAAAAAGGAAGAGTATGAGT
ATTCAACATTTCCGTGTCGCCCTTATTCCCTTTTTTGCGGCATTTTGCCTTCCTGTTTTTGCTCACCCAG
AAACGCTGGTGAAAGTAAAAGATGCTGAAGATCAGTTGGGTGCACGAGTGGGTTACATCGAACTGGATCT
CAACAGCGGTAAGATCCTTGAGAGTTTTCGCCCCGAAGAACGTTTTCCAATGATGAGCACTTTTAAAGTT
CTGCTATGTGGCGCGGTATTATCCCGTGTTGACGCCGGGCAAGAGCAACTCGGTCGCCGCATACACTATT
CTCAGAATGACTTGGTTGAGTACTCACCAGTCACAGAAAAGCATCTTACGGATGGCATGACAGTAAGAGA
ATTATGCAGTGCTGCCATAACCATGAGTGATAACACTGCGGCCAACTTACTTCTGACAACGATCGGAGGA
CCGAAGGAGCTAACCGCTTTTTTGCACAACATGGGGGATCATGTAACTCGCCTTGATCGTTGGGAACCGG
AGCTGAATGAAGCCATACCAAACGACGAGCGTGACACCACGATGCCTGCAGCAATGGCAACAACGTTGCG
CAAACTATTAACTGGCGAACTACTTACTCTAGCTTCCCGGCAACAATTAATAGACTGGATGGAGGCGGAT
AAAGTTGCAGGACCACTTCTGCGCTCGGCCCTTCCGGCTGGCTGGTTTATTGCTGATAAATCTGGAGCCG
GTGAGCGTGGGTCTCGCGGTATCATTGCAGCACTGGGGCCAGATGGTAAGCCCTCCCGTATCGTAGTTAT
CTACACGACGGGGAGTCAGGCAACTATGGATGAACGAAATAGACAGATCGCTGAGATAGGTGCCTCACTG
ATTAAGCATTGGTAACTGTCAGACCAAGTTTACTCATATATACTTTAGATTGATTTAAAACTTCATTTTT
AATTTAAAAGGATCTAGGTGAAGATCCTTTTTGATAATCTCATGACCAAAATCCCTTAACGTGAGTTTTC
GTTCCACTGAGCGTCAGACCCCGTAGAAAAGATCAAAGGATCTTCTTGAGATCCTTTTTTTCTGCGCGTA
ATCTGCTGCTTGCAAACAAAAAAACCACCGCTACCAGCGGTGGTTTGTTTGCCGGATCAAGAGCTACCAA
CTCTTTTTCCGAAGGTAACTGGCTTCAGCAGAGCGCAGATACCAAATACTGTCCTTCTAGTGTAGCCGTA
GTTAGGCCACCACTTCAAGAACTCTGTAGCACCGCCTACATACCTCGCTCTGCTAATCCTGTTACCAGTG
GCTGCTGCCAGTGGCGATAAGTCGTGTCTTACCGGGTTGGACTCAAGACGATAGTTACCGGATAAGGCGC
AGCGGTCGGGCTGAACGGGGGGTTCGTGCACACAGCCCAGCTTGGAGCGAACGACCTACACCGAACTGAG
ATACCTACAGCGTGAGCTATGAGAAAGCGCCACGCTTCCCGAAGGGAGAAAGGCGGACAGGTATCCGGTA
AGCGGCAGGGTCGGAACAGGAGAGCGCACGAGGGAGCTTCCAGGGGGAAACGCCTGGTATCTTTATAGTC
CTGTCGGGTTTCGCCACCTCTGACTTGAGCGTCGATTTTTGTGATGCTCGTCAGGGGGGCGGAGCCTATG
GAAAAACGCCAGCAACGCGGCCTTTTTACGGTTCCTGGCCTTTTGCTGGCCTTTTGCTCACATGTTCTTT
CCTGCGTTATCCCCTGATTCTGTGGATAACCGTATTACCGCCTTTGAGTGAGCTGATACCGCTCGCCGCA
GCCGAACGACCGAGCGCAGCGAGTCAGTGAGCGAGGAAGCGGAAGAGCGCCTGATGCGGTATTTTCTCCT
TACGCATCTGTGCGGTATTTCACACCGCAATGGTGCACTCTCAGTACAATCTGCTCTGATGCCGCATAGT
TAAGCCAGTATACACTCCGCTATCGCTACGTGACTGGGTCATGGCTGCGCCCCGACACCCGCCAACACCC
GCTGACGCGCCCTGACGGGCTTGTCTGCTCCCGGCATCCGCTTACAGACAAGCTGTGACCGTCTCCGGGA
GCTGCATGTGTCAGAGGTTTTCACCGTCATCACCGAAACGCGCGAGGCAGGATCTCGATCCCGCGAAATT
AATACGACTCACTATAGGGAGACCACAACGGTTTCCCTCTAGTGCCGGCTCCGGAGAGCTCCAATTGGAA
TTCGCTAGCTCTAGAAATAATTTTGTTTAACTTTAAGAAGGAGATATAAATATGAAAATCGAAGAAGGTA
AACTGGTAATCTGGATTAACGGCGATAAAGGCTATAACGGTCTCGCTGAAGTCGGTAAGAAATTCGAGAA
AGATACCGGAATTAAAGTCACCGTTGAGCATCCAGATAAACTGGAAGAGAAATTCCCACAGGTTGCGGCA
ACTGGCGATGGCCCTGACATTATCTTCTGGGCACACGACCGCTTTGGTGGCTACGCTCAATCTGGCCTGT
TGGCTGAAATCACCCCGGACAAAGCGTTCCAGGACAAGCTGTATCCGTTTACCTGGGATGCCGTACGTTA
CAACGGCAAGCTGATTGCTTACCCGATCGCTGTTGAAGCGTTATCGCTGATTTATAACAAAGATCTGCTG
CCGAACCCGCCAAAAACCTGGGAAGAGATCCCGGCGCTGGATAAAGAACTGAAAGCGAAAGGTAAGAGCG
CGCTGATGTTCAACCTGCAAGAACCGTACTTCACCTGGCCGCTGATTGCTGCTGACGGGGGTTATGCGTT
CAAGTATGAAAACGGCAAGTACGACATTAAAGACGTGGGCGTGGATAACGCTGGCGCGAAAGCGGGTCTG
ACCTTCCTGGTTGACCTGATTAAAAACAAACACATGAATGCAGACACCGATTACTCCATCGCAGAAGCTG
CCTTTAATAAAGGCGAAACAGCGATGACCATCAACGGCCCGTGGGCATGGTCCAACATCGACACCAGCAA
AGTGAATTATGGTGTAACGGTACTGCCGACCTTCAAGGGTCAACCATCCAAACCGTTCGTTGGCGTGCTG
AGCGCAGGTATTAACGCCGCCAGTCCGAACAAAGAGCTGGCAAAAGAGTTCCTCGAAAACTATCTGCTGA
CTGATGAAGGTCTGGAAGCGGTTAATAAAGACAAACCGCTGGGTGCCGTAGCGCTGAAGTCTTACGAGGA
AGAGTTGGCGAAAGATCCACGTATTGCCGCCACTATGGAAAACGCCCAGAAAGGTGAAATCATGCCGAAC
ATCCCGCAGATGTCCGCTTTCTGGTATGCCGTGCGTACTGCGGTGATCAACGCCGCCAGCGGTCGTCAGA
CTGTCGATGAAGCCCTGAAAGACGCGCAGACTGCAAGCTCTTCTGGTTCCGAAAACCTGTATTTCCAGGG
CTCCCATATGGCGTCGCTCACCGTGAAGGCCTACCTTCTGGGCAAGGAGGACGCGGCGCGCGAGATTCGC
CGCTTCAGCTTCTGCTGCAGCCCCGAGCCTGAGGCGGAAGCCGAGGCTGCGGCGGGTCCGGGACCCTGCG
AGCGGCTGCTGAGCCGGGTGGCCGCCCTGTTCCCCGCGCTGCGGCCTGGCGGCTTCCAGGCGCACTACCG
CGATGAGGACGGGGACTTGGTTGCCTTTTCCAGTGACGAGGAATTGACAATGGCCATGTCCTACGTGAAG
GATGACATCTTCCGAATCTACATTAAAGAGAAAAAAGAGTGCCGGCGGGACCACCGCCCACCGTGTGCTC
AGGAGGCGCCCCGCAACATGGTGCACCCCAATGTGATCTGCGATGGCTGCAATGGGCCTGTGGTAGGAAC
CCGCTACAAGTGCAGCGTCTGCCCAGACTACGACTTGTGTAGCGTCTGCGAGGGAAAGGGCTTGCACCGG
GGGCACACCAAGCTCGCATAACCCTGACCCTTCGGGCACCTGTCTGAGGGCTTCTCGCACAGCCGCTGGC
TCCGGAAGGTGAAACACGGACACTTCGGGTGGCCAGGATGGGAAATGGGTCCACCAGGAAACTGGAGCCC
ACGTCCTCCTCGTGCAGGGGAGGCCCGCCCTGGCCCCACGGCAGAATCAGCTTCTGGTCCATCGGAGGAT
CCGAGTGTGAATTTCCTGAAGAACGTTGGGGAGAGTGTGGCAGCTGCCCTTAGCCCTCTGGGCATTGAAG
TTGATATCGATGTGGAGCACGGAGGGAAAAGAAGCCGCCTGACCCCCGTCTCTCCAGAGAGTTCCAGCAC
AGAGGAGAAGAGCAGCTCACAGCCAAGCAGCTGCTGCTCTGATCCCAGCAAGCCGGGTGGGAATGTTGAG
GGCGCCACGCAGTCTCTGGCGGAGCAGATGAGAAAGATCGCCTTGGAGTCCGAGGGGCGCCCTGAGGAAC
AGATGGAGTCGGATAACTGTTCAGGAGGAGATGATGACTGGACCCATCTGTCTTCAAAAGAAGTGGACCC
GTCTACAGGTGAACTCCAGTCCCTACAGATGCCAGAATCCGAAGGGCCAAGCTCTCTGGACCCCTCCCAG
GAGGGACCCACAGGGCTGAAGGAAGCTGCCTTGTACCCACATCTCCCGCCAGAGGCTGACCCGCGGCTGA
TTGAGTCCCTCTCCCAGATGCTGTCCATGGGCTTCTCTGATGAAGGCGGCTGGCTCACCAGGCTCCTGCA
GACCAAGAACTATGACATCGGAGCGGCTCTGGACACCATCCAGTATTCAAAGCATCCCCCGCCGTTGTGA
CCACTTTTGCCCACCTCTTCTGCGTGCCCCTCTTCTGTCTCATAGTTGTGTTAAGCTTGGTACCACGCGT
GCGCGCTGATCCGGCTGCTAACAAAGCCCGAAAGGAAGCTGAGTTGGCTGCTGCCACCGCTGAGCAATAA
CTAGCATAACCCCTTGGGGCCTCTAAACGGGTCTTGAGGGGTTTTTTGCTGAAAGGAGGAACTATAGCCG
GATAATTCT
Features (pLannotate 1.2.2; 12 found; start..end, strand, type, name):
    100..204     +  promoter       AmpR promoter: bla
    205..1065    +  CDS            AmpR: β-lactamase; bla; confers resistance to ampicillin, carbenicillin, and related antibiotics
   1236..1824    +  rep_origin     ori: high-copy-number ColE1/pMB1/pBR322/pUC origin of replication
   2010..2149    -  misc_feature   bom: basis of mobility region from pBR322
   2251..2290    -  CDS            rop (fragment): Rop protein, which maintains plasmids at low copy number; rop
   2310..2328    +  promoter       T7 promoter: promoter for bacteriophage T7 RNA polymerase
   2402..2424    +  RBS            RBS: efficient ribosome binding site from bacteriophage T7 gene 10 (Olins and Rangwala, 1989)
   2432..3532    +  CDS            MBP: maltose binding protein from E. coli; malE (mutated); This version of the gene does not encode a signal sequence, so MBP will remain in the cytosol.
   3551..3571    +  CDS            TEV site: tobacco etch virus (TEV) protease recognition and cleavage site
   3578..4897    +  CDS            SQSTM1: SQSTM_HUMAN - Also known as ORCA, OSIL. Experimental evidence at protein level: Swiss-Prot protein existence level 1. Autophagy receptor required for selective macroautophagy (aggrephagy). Functions as a bridge between polyubiquitinated cargo and autophagosomes. Interacts directly with both the cargo to become degraded and an autophagy modifier of the MAP1 LC3 family (PubMed:16286508, PubMed:20168092, PubMed:24128730, PubMed:28404643, PubMed:22622177). Along with WDFY3, involved in the formation and autophagic degradation of cytoplasmic ubiquitin-containing inclusions (p62 bodies, ALIS/aggreso
   4984..5033    +  CDS            SET1 (fragment): solubility-enhancement tag derived from T7 phage gene 10B
   5041..5088    +  terminator     T7 terminator: transcription terminator for bacteriophage T7 RNA polymerase
