[The description below was written by a language model from this plasmid's Addgene catalogue record and pLannotate feature annotations shown in this document.]
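Description:
pOPTM p62 PB1 ZZ (1-167) is a bacterial expression plasmid built on the pOPTM backbone for producing a fragment of human p62 as a cleavable maltose-binding protein fusion in E. coli. It is propagated through a ColE1/pMB1-type origin and selected with ampicillin via the bla β-lactamase gene under its own promoter. A pBR322-derived bom region and only a short remnant of the rop gene are also annotated. The catalogue lists the plasmid as low copy, whereas the annotation tool labels the origin with its generic high-copy description, so the record is not fully consistent on this point.

The expression cassette runs from a T7 promoter and the phage T7 gene 10 ribosome binding site to a T7 terminator, so expression requires a host that supplies T7 RNA polymerase. The open reading frame begins with a signal-sequence-free MBP that stays in the cytosol and serves as a solubility and affinity handle. It is followed by a TEV protease recognition site that allows the tag to be removed, and then by the p62 coding sequence.

Two discrepancies are worth noting. The catalogue links the insert to NUP62, but the sequence annotation identifies it as SQSTM1, the autophagy receptor p62, which fits the PB1 and ZZ domain names and the associated work on p62 filament assembly. In addition, the name indicates residues 1–167, yet the annotated SQSTM1 match spans about 1.3 kb, close to full-length coding sequence. The record does not show how or whether the product is truncated, for example by an internal stop codon. A short fragment annotated as a T7 gene 10B solubility tag lies downstream and is probably backbone remnant. The construct is intended for recombinant expression and purification of the p62 N-terminal region.
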