Addgene plasmid #210429: pOPTM p62 PB1 ZZ (1-167)
Purpose: Bacterial expression of MBP-PB1 ZZ (1-167) with TEV cleavage site
Depositing lab: Carsten Sachse. Depositing organization: Forschungszentrum Juelich GmbH. Publication: Recombinant Expression, Purification, and Assembly of p62 Filaments. Tarafder AK, Guesdon A, Kuhm T, Sachse C. Methods Mol Biol. 2019;1880:3-15. doi: 10.1007/978-1-4939-8873-0_1. PubMed 30610687.
Backbone
  Vector backbone: pOPTM
  Vector type: Bacterial Expression
Growth in bacteria
  Bacterial resistance: Ampicillin, 100 μg/mL
  Growth temperature: 37°C
  Growth strain: DH5alpha
  Copy number: Low Copy
Gene/Insert
  Gene/Insert name: p62 PB1 ZZ (1-167)
  Species: H. sapiens (human)
  Entrez Gene: NUP62 (a.k.a. IBSN, SNDI, p62)
  Tag / fusion protein: MBP (N terminal on backbone)
Terms and licenses: Academic/Nonprofit Terms; Industry Terms: Not Available to Industry
How to cite: pOPTM p62 PB1 ZZ (1-167) was a gift from Carsten Sachse (Addgene plasmid # 210429 ; http://n2t.net/addgene:210429 ; RRID:Addgene_210429)
